Addgene plasmid #13500: CS2 luc Utrn
Depositing lab: Stephen Tapscott. Publication: MyoD inhibits Fstl1 and Utrn expression by inducing transcription of miR-206. Rosenberg MI, Georges SA, Asawachaicharn A, Analau E, Tapscott SJ. J Cell Biol. 2006 Oct 9. 175(1):77-85. 10.1083/jcb.200603039 PubMed 17030984.
Backbone
  Vector backbone: pCS2+luc
  Backbone manufacturer: See Rupp et al (1994) Genes Dev 8:1311
  Backbone size w/o insert (bp): 5747
  Vector type: Luciferase
Growth in bacteria
  Bacterial resistance: Ampicillin, 100 μg/mL
  Growth temperature: 37°C
  Growth strain: DH5alpha
  Copy number: High Copy
Gene/Insert
  Gene/Insert name: Utrophin (alt names: Utrn; dystrophin-related protein 2; drp2)
  Species: M. musculus (mouse)
  Insert size (bp): 208
  Mutation: Contains 5 copies of nt 10657-10693 of NM_011682.
  GenBank ID: NM_011682
  Entrez Gene: Utrn (a.k.a. DRP, Dmdl)
  Cloning method: Restriction Enzyme; 5′ cloning site BglII (destroyed during cloning); 3′ cloning site BglII (not destroyed)
  Sequencing primers: 5′ 5'-cataaaggccaagaagggcg-3' (in luciferase near BglII site)
Terms and licenses: Academic/Nonprofit Terms; Industry Terms: Not Available to Industry
Depositor comments: See author's map for picture of empty pCS2-luc.
How to cite: CS2 luc Utrn was a gift from Stephen Tapscott (Addgene plasmid # 13500 ; http://n2t.net/addgene:13500 ; RRID:Addgene_13500)
