[The description below was written by a language model from this plasmid's Addgene catalogue record.]
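Description:
CS2 luc Utrn is a luciferase reporter plasmid built on the pCS2+luc backbone (5,747 bp without insert), a luciferase-bearing derivative of the pCS2+ expression vector family. It is maintained in E. coli as a high-copy plasmid under ampicillin selection. The record provides no feature table and does not name the promoter, polyadenylation signal or type of luciferase. pCS2+ vectors generally drive expression from a simian CMV IE94 promoter with an SV40 late polyadenylation signal, but this should be confirmed against the depositor's map of the empty vector.

The insert is a 208 bp synthetic array of five tandem copies of a short segment (nucleotides 10657–10693 of the reference transcript) from mouse utrophin (Utrn), a dystrophin-related gene. It was cloned into a BglII site, with the 5′ junction destroyed and the 3′ BglII site retained. The recommended sequencing primer lies within luciferase near that site, which suggests the repeats sit close to the end of the luciferase coding region, consistent with placement in the reporter's 3′ untranslated region, although the record does not state this explicitly.

The associated publication reports that MyoD suppresses Fstl1 and Utrn expression by inducing miR-206. In that context, the construct appears to be a microRNA sensor: multimerising a candidate target element from the Utrn transcript behind luciferase lets reporter output reveal post-transcriptional repression acting through that sequence. Typical use would be transfection into cultured cells, comparing luciferase activity with the empty pCS2+luc control in the presence or absence of the microRNA or MyoD.
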