>Addgene plasmid #13500 | CS2 luc Utrn | addgene partial sequence | sequence record 19922 | 13500 with LucF
NNGTTTGNGGNNGAGTACCGAAAGGTCTTACCGGAAAACTCGACGCAAGAAAAATCAGAGAGATCCTCAT
AAAGGCCAAGAAGGGCGGAAAGATCGCCGTGTAATTCTAGCTAGAACAGATCCGAATTAGACCACTTTAC
ATTATTACATTCCTTCTGCTAGATCCGAATTAGACCACTTTACATTATTACATTCCTTCTGCTAGATCCG
AATTAGACCACTTTACATTATTACATTCCTTCTGCTAGATCCGAATTAGACCACTTTACATTATTACATT
CCTTCTGCTAGATCCGAATTAGACCACTTTACATTATTACATTCCTTCTGCTAGATCTGGGAATTCAAGG
CCTCTCGAGCCTCTAGATTCTGCAGCCCTATAGTGAGTCGTATTACGTAGATCCAGACATGATAAGATAC
ATTGATGAGTTTGGACAAACCACAACTAGAATGCAGTGAAAAAAATGCTTTATTTGTGAAATTTGTGATG
CTATTGCTTTATTTGTAACCATTATAAGCTGCAATAAACAAGTTAACAACAACAATTGCATTCATTTTAT
GTTTCAGGTTCAGGGGGAGGTGTGGGAGGTTTTTTAATTCGCGGCCGCGGCGCCNATGCATTGGGCCCGG
TACCCAGCTTTTGTTCCCTTTAGTGAGGGTTAATTGCGCGCTTGGCGTAATCATGGTCATAGCTGN
